Addgene plasmid #177334: pET21b(+)_SARS-CoV-2_3CLpro-Q306A
Purpose: bacterial expression of active SARS-CoV-2 3C-like proteinase
Depositing lab: Christopher Overall. Depositing organization: University of British Columbia. Publication: Mechanistic insights into COVID-19 by global analysis of the SARS-CoV-2 3CL(pro) substrate degradome. Pablos I, Machado Y, de Jesus HCR, Mohamud Y, Kappelhoff R, Lindskog C, Vlok M, Bell PA, Butler GS, Grin PM, Cao QT, Nguyen JP, Solis N, Abbina S, Rut W, Vederas JC, Szekely L, Szakos A, Drag M, Kizhakkedathu JN, Mossman K, Hirota JA, Jan E, Luo H, Banerjee A, Overall CM. Cell Rep. 2021 Oct 26;37(4):109892. doi: 10.1016/j.celrep.2021.109892. Epub 2021 Oct 9. PubMed 34672947.
Backbone
  Vector backbone: pET21b(+)
  Backbone manufacturer: Novagen
  Backbone size w/o insert (bp): 5400
  Vector type: Bacterial Expression
Growth in bacteria
  Bacterial resistance: Ampicillin, 100 μg/mL
  Growth temperature: 37°C
  Growth strain: DH5alpha
  Growth instructions: BL21(DE3) for expression.
  Copy number: Low Copy
Gene/Insert
  Gene/Insert name: SARS-CoV-2 3C-like proteinase (ORF1ab Severe acute respiratory syndrome coronavirus 2) (alt names: nsp5A_3CLpro and nsp5B_3CLpro; main proteinase (Mpro))
  Species: SARS-CoV-2 virus
  Insert size (bp): 1074
  Mutation: silent mutation C to T at position 10546 (eliminating NdeI site); codon CAA for Q306 to codon GCA for A306 (eliminating natural 3CL autocleavage site)
  GenBank ID: NC_045512.2
  Entrez Gene: ORF1ab (a.k.a. GU280_gp01)
  Promoter: T7
  Tag / fusion protein: Factor Xa site-3xFlag-Myc-6xHis (C terminal on insert)
  Cloning method: Restriction Enzyme; 5′ cloning site NdeI (not destroyed); 3′ cloning site BamHI (not destroyed)
  Sequencing primers: 5′ T7 promoter; 3′ T7 terminator
Terms and licenses: Academic/Nonprofit Terms; Industry Terms
Depositor comments: Silent mutation in the original sequence to delete a second NdeI site as NdeI was needed for cloning; codon coding for Q306 was mutated to codon coding for A306 to delete natural cleavage site of the 3CL-protease; Factor Xa cleavage site can cleave off all 3 downstream tags; three tandem FLAG epitope tags is followed by an enterokinase cleavage site.
How to cite: pET21b(+)_SARS-CoV-2_3CLpro-Q306A was a gift from Christopher Overall (Addgene plasmid # 177334 ; http://n2t.net/addgene:177334 ; RRID:Addgene_177334)
