[The description below was written by a language model from this plasmid's Addgene catalogue record and pLannotate feature annotations shown in this document.]
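Description:
pET21b(+)_SARS-CoV-2_3CLpro-Q306A is a bacterial expression plasmid built on the Novagen pET21b(+) backbone for producing active SARS-CoV-2 3C-like proteinase (3CLpro, also called main proteinase or Mpro, nsp5) in E. coli. The sequenced plasmid is about 6.5 kb. It carries a ColE1/pBR322-type origin together with rop and the bom region, consistent with its listing as low copy. It also has an f1 phage origin and a β-lactamase gene for ampicillin selection. Short tetracycline-resistance fragments annotated in the table are pBR322-derived backbone remnants rather than a functional marker.

The protease coding sequence, taken from the viral ORF1ab polyprotein, was cloned between NdeI and BamHI. It lies downstream of a T7 promoter, a lac operator and the T7 gene 10 ribosome binding site, and is followed by the T7 terminator. A plasmid-borne lacI gene supplies repressor, so expression depends on T7 RNA polymerase and is IPTG-inducible in a DE3 lysogen such as BL21(DE3). Two changes were made to the viral sequence. A silent C-to-T substitution removes an internal NdeI site to allow cloning. The Q306 codon is changed to alanine, which eliminates the natural C-terminal autocleavage site so that the active enzyme does not remove its own C-terminal tags. Those tags comprise a Factor Xa site followed by 3xFLAG (with its enterokinase site), Myc and 6xHis, and Factor Xa digestion can release all three. The automated annotation labels the insert only as a fragment of the replicase polyprotein and assigns the His regions to other tag families. These labels are database matches, not additional elements. The construct supports affinity purification and detection of recombinant 3CLpro, for example for studies of its substrates.
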