Features (pLannotate 1.2.2; 21 found; start..end, strand, type, name):
    490..511     +  protein_bind   CAP binding site: CAP binding activates transcription in the presence of cAMP. E. coli catabolite activator protein
    526..817     +  CDS            TcR (fragment): tetracycline efflux protein; tet; confers resistance to tetracycline
    889..1269    -  CDS            YPB1_ECOLX: Protein predicted: Swiss-Prot protein existence level 4. From Escherichia coli.
   1286..1477    +  CDS            rop: Rop protein, which maintains plasmids at low copy number; rop
   1579..1718    +  misc_feature   bom: basis of mobility region from pBR322
   1904..2492    -  rep_origin     ori: high-copy-number ColE1/pMB1/pBR322/pUC origin of replication
   2663..3523    -  CDS            AmpR: β-lactamase; bla; confers resistance to ampicillin, carbenicillin, and related antibiotics
   3524..3628    -  promoter       AmpR promoter: bla
   3681..4109    -  rep_origin     f1 ori (sequence partly withheld): f1 bacteriophage origin of replication; arrow indicates direction of (+) strand synthesis
   4146..4193    -  terminator     T7 terminator: transcription terminator for bacteriophage T7 RNA polymerase
   4201..4250    -  CDS            SET1 (fragment): solubility-enhancement tag derived from T7 phage gene 10B
   4260..4277    -  CDS            9xHis (fragment): 9xHis affinity tag
   4327..4344    -  CDS            capTEV™ (fragment): composite tag for in vivo biotinylation, TEV protease cleavage, and 6xHis tagging
   4387..4452    -  CDS            3xFLAG: three tandem FLAG® epitope tags, followed by an enterokinase cleavage site
   4483..5397    -  CDS            R1A_SARS2 (fragment) (sequence withheld): Experimental evidence at protein level: Swiss-Prot protein existence level 1. [Non-structural protein 10]: Plays a pivotal role in viral transcription by stimulating both nsp14 3'-5' exoribonuclease and nsp16 2'-O-methyltransferase activities. Therefore plays an essential role in viral mRNAs cap methylation. From Severe acute respiratory syndrome coronavirus 2 (2019-nCoV) (SARS-CoV-2).
   5408..5430    -  RBS            RBS: efficient ribosome binding site from bacteriophage T7 gene 10 (Olins and Rangwala, 1989)
   5445..5469    -  protein_bind   lac operator: The lac repressor binds to the lac operator to inhibit transcription in E. coli. This inhibition can be relieved by adding lactose or isopropyl-β-D-thiogalactopyranoside (IPTG). lac repressor encoded by lacI
   5470..5488    -  promoter       T7 promoter: promoter for bacteriophage T7 RNA polymerase
   5510..5789    +  CDS            TcR (fragment): tetracycline efflux protein; tet; confers resistance to tetracycline
   5797..5874    +  promoter       lacI promoter: lacI
   5875..477     +  CDS            lacI (across the origin): lac repressor; lacI; The lac repressor binds to the lac operator to inhibit transcription in E. coli. This inhibition can be relieved by adding lactose or isopropyl-β-D-thiogalactopyranoside (IPTG).
>Addgene plasmid #177334 | pET21b(+)_SARS-CoV-2_3CLpro-Q306A | addgene full sequence | sequence record 348602 | Addgene NGS Result
AAATATCTCACTCGCAATCAAATTCAGCCGATAGCGGAACGGGAAGGCGACTGGAGTGCCATGTCCGGTT
TTCAACAAACCATGCAAATGCTGAATGAGGGCATCGTTCCCACTGCGATGCTGGTTGCCAACGATCAGAT
GGCGCTGGGCGCAATGCGCGCCATTACCGAGTCCGGGCTGCGCGTTGGTGCGGATATCTCGGTAGTGGGA
TACGACGATACCGAAGACAGCTCATGTTATATCCCGCCGTTAACCACCATCAAACAGGATTTTCGCCTGC
TGGGGCAAACCAGCGTGGACCGCTTGCTGCAACTCTCTCAGGGCCAGGCGGTGAAGGGCAATCAGCTGTT
GCCCGTCTCACTGGTGAAAAGAAAAACCACCCTGGCGCCCAATACGCAAACCGCCTCTCCCCGCGCGTTG
GCCGATTCATTAATGCAGCTGGCACGACAGGTTTCCCGACTGGAAAGCGGGCAGTGAGCGCAACGCAATT
AATGTAAGTTAGCTCACTCATTAGGCACCGGGATCTCGACCGATGCCCTTGAGAGCCTTCAACCCAGTCA
GCTCCTTCCGGTGGGCGCGGGGCATGACTATCGTCGCCGCACTTATGACTGTCTTCTTTATCATGCAACT
CGTAGGACAGGTGCCGGCAGCGCTCTGGGTCATTTTCGGCGAGGACCGCTTTCGCTGGAGCGCGACGATG
ATCGGCCTGTCGCTTGCGGTATTCGGAATCTTGCACGCCCTCGCTCAAGCCTTCGTCACTGGTCCCGCCA
CCAAACGTTTCGGCGAGAAGCAGGCCATTATCGCCGGCATGGCGGCCCCACGGGTGCGCATGATCGTGCT
CCTGTCGTTGAGGACCCGGCTAGGCTGGCGGGGTTGCCTTACTGGTTAGCAGAATGAATCACCGATACGC
GAGCGAACGTGAAGCGACTGCTGCTGCAAAACGTCTGCGACCTGAGCAACAACATGAATGGTCTTCGGTT
TCCGTGTTTCGTAAAGTCTGGAAACGCGGAAGTCAGCGCCCTGCACCATTATGTTCCGGATCTGCATCGC
AGGATGCTGCTGGCTACCCTGTGGAACACCTACATCTGTATTAACGAAGCGCTGGCATTGACCCTGAGTG
ATTTTTCTCTGGTCCCGCCGCATCCATACCGCCAGTTGTTTACCCTCACAACGTTCCAGTAACCGGGCAT
GTTCATCATCAGTAACCCGTATCGTGAGCATCCTCTCTCGTTTCATCGGTATCATTACCCCCATGAACAG
AAATCCCCCTTACACGGAGGCATCAGTGACCAAACAGGAAAAAACCGCCCTTAACATGGCCCGCTTTATC
AGAAGCCAGACATTAACGCTTCTGGAGAAACTCAACGAGCTGGACGCGGATGAACAGGCAGACATCTGTG
AATCGCTTCACGACCACGCTGATGAGCTTTACCGCAGCTGCCTCGCGCGTTTCGGTGATGACGGTGAAAA
CCTCTGACACATGCAGCTCCCGGAGACGGTCACAGCTTGTCTGTAAGCGGATGCCGGGAGCAGACAAGCC
CGTCAGGGCGCGTCAGCGGGTGTTGGCGGGTGTCGGGGCGCAGCCATGACCCAGTCACGTAGCGATAGCG
GAGTGTATACTGGCTTAACTATGCGGCATCAGAGCAGATTGTACTGAGAGTGCACCATTGCGGTGTGAAA
TACCGCACAGATGCGTAAGGAGAAAATACCGCATCAGGCGCTCTTCCGCTTCCTCGCTCACTGACTCGCT
GCGCTCGGTCGTTCGGCTGCGGCGAGCGGTATCAGCTCACTCAAAGGCGGTAATACGGTTATCCACAGAA
TCAGGGGATAACGCAGGAAAGAACATGTGAGCAAAAGGCCAGCAAAAGGCCAGGAACCGTAAAAAGGCCG
CGTTGCTGGCGTTTTTCCATAGGCTCCGCCCCCCTGACGAGCATCACAAAAATCGACGCTCAAGTCAGAG
GTGGCGAAACCCGACAGGACTATAAAGATACCAGGCGTTTCCCCCTGGAAGCTCCCTCGTGCGCTCTCCT
GTTCCGACCCTGCCGCTTACCGGATACCTGTCCGCCTTTCTCCCTTCGGGAAGCGTGGCGCTTTCTCATA
GCTCACGCTGTAGGTATCTCAGTTCGGTGTAGGTCGTTCGCTCCAAGCTGGGCTGTGTGCACGAACCCCC
CGTTCAGCCCGACCGCTGCGCCTTATCCGGTAACTATCGTCTTGAGTCCAACCCGGTAAGACACGACTTA
TCGCCACTGGCAGCAGCCACTGGTAACAGGATTAGCAGAGCGAGGTATGTAGGCGGTGCTACAGAGTTCT
TGAAGTGGTGGCCTAACTACGGCTACACTAGAAGGACAGTATTTGGTATCTGCGCTCTGCTGAAGCCAGT
TACCTTCGGAAAAAGAGTTGGTAGCTCTTGATCCGGCAAACAAACCACCGCTGGTAGCGGTGGTTTTTTT
GTTTGCAAGCAGCAGATTACGCGCAGAAAAAAAGGATCTCAAGAAGATCCTTTGATCTTTTCTACGGGGT
CTGACGCTCAGTGGAACGAAAACTCACGTTAAGGGATTTTGGTCATGAGATTATCAAAAAGGATCTTCAC
CTAGATCCTTTTAAATTAAAAATGAAGTTTTAAATCAATCTAAAGTATATATGAGTAAACTTGGTCTGAC
AGTTACCAATGCTTAATCAGTGAGGCACCTATCTCAGCGATCTGTCTATTTCGTTCATCCATAGTTGCCT
GACTCCCCGTCGTGTAGATAACTACGATACGGGAGGGCTTACCATCTGGCCCCAGTGCTGCAATGATACC
GCGAGACCCACGCTCACCGGCTCCAGATTTATCAGCAATAAACCAGCCAGCCGGAAGGGCCGAGCGCAGA
AGTGGTCCTGCAACTTTATCCGCCTCCATCCAGTCTATTAATTGTTGCCGGGAAGCTAGAGTAAGTAGTT
CGCCAGTTAATAGTTTGCGCAACGTTGTTGCCATTGCTGCAGGCATCGTGGTGTCACGCTCGTCGTTTGG
TATGGCTTCATTCAGCTCCGGTTCCCAACGATCAAGGCGAGTTACATGATCCCCCATGTTGTGCAAAAAA
GCGGTTAGCTCCTTCGGTCCTCCGATCGTTGTCAGAAGTAAGTTGGCCGCAGTGTTATCACTCATGGTTA
TGGCAGCACTGCATAATTCTCTTACTGTCATGCCATCCGTAAGATGCTTTTCTGTGACTGGTGAGTACTC
AACCAAGTCATTCTGAGAATAGTGTATGCGGCGACCGAGTTGCTCTTGCCCGGCGTCAATACGGGATAAT
ACCGCGCCACATAGCAGAACTTTAAAAGTGCTCATCATTGGAAAACGTTCTTCGGGGCGAAAACTCTCAA
GGATCTTACCGCTGTTGAGATCCAGTTCGATGTAACCCACTCGTGCACCCAACTGATCTTCAGCATCTTT
TACTTTCACCAGCGTTTCTGGGTGAGCAAAAACAGGAAGGCAAAATGCCGCAAAAAAGGGAATAAGGGCG
ACACGGAAATGTTGAATACTCATACTCTTCCTTTTTCAATATTATTGAAGCATTTATCAGGGTTATTGTC
TCATGAGCGGATACATATTTGAATGTATTTAGAAAAATAAACAAATAGGGGTTCCGCGCACATTTCCCCG
AAAAGTGCCACCTAAATTGTAAGCGTTAATATTTTGTTAAAATTCGCGTTAAATTTTTGTTAAATCAGCT
CATTTTTTAACCAATAGGCCGAAATCGGCAAAATCCCTTATAAATCAAAAGAATAGACCGAGATAGGGT
[37 nt withheld, positions 3780-3816]
AAAGAACGTGGACTCCAACGTCAAAGG
[49 nt withheld, positions 3844-3892]
T
[91 nt withheld, positions 3894-3984]
G
[124 nt withheld, positions 3986-4109]
CCCATTCGCCAATCCGGATATAGTTCCTCCTTTCAGCAAAAAACCCCTCAAGACCCGTTTAGAGGCCCCA
AGGGGTTATGCTAGTTATTGCTCAGCGGTGGCAGCAGCCAACTCAGCTTCCTTTCGGGCTTTGTTAGCAG
CCGGATCTCAGTGGTGGTGGTGGTGGTGCTCGAGTGCGGCCGCAAGCTTGTCGACGGAGCTCGAATTCGG
ATCCTCAATGATGATGATGATGATGGCCGCCCAGATCCTCTTCTGAGATGAGTTTTTGTTCGCCGCCCTT
GTCATCGTCATCCTTGTAATCGATGTCATGATCTTTATAATCACCGTCATGGTCTTTGTAGTCGCCGCCA
CGTCCCTCGATGCCGCCGCCTGC
[915 nt withheld, positions 4483-5397]
CATATGTATATCTCCTTCTTAAAGTTAAACAAAATTATTTCTAGAGGGGAATTGTTATCCGCTCACAATT
CCCCTATAGTGAGTCGTATTAATTTCGCGGGATCGAGATCTCGATCCTCTACGCCGGACGCATCGTGGCC
GGCATCACCGGCGCCACAGGTGCGGTTGCTGGCGCCTATATCGCCGACATCACCGATGGGGAAGATCGGG
CTCGCCACTTCGGGCTCATGAGCGCTTGTTTCGGCGTGGGTATGGTGGCAGGCCCCGTGGCCGGGGGACT
GTTGGGCGCCATCTCCTTGCATGCACCATTCCTTGCGGCGGCGGTGCTCAACGGCCTCAACCTACTACTG
GGCTGCTTCCTAATGCAGGAGTCGCATAAGGGAGAGCGTCGAGATCCCGGACACCATCGAATGGCGCAAA
ACCTTTCGCGGTATGGCATGATAGCGCCCGGAAGAGAGTCAATTCAGGGTGGTGAATGTGAAACCAGTAA
CGTTATACGATGTCGCAGAGTATGCCGGTGTCTCTTATCAGACCGTTTCCCGCGTGGTGAACCAGGCCAG
CCACGTTTCTGCGAAAACGCGGGAAAAAGTGGAAGCGGCGATGGCGGAGCTGAATTACATTCCCAACCGC
GTGGCACAACAACTGGCGGGCAAACAGTCGTTGCTGATTGGCGTTGCCACCTCCAGTCTGGCCCTGCACG
CGCCGTCGCAAATTGTCGCGGCGATTAAATCTCGCGCCGATCAACTGGGTGCCAGCGTGGTGGTGTCGAT
GGTAGAACGAAGCGGCGTCGAAGCCTGTAAAGCGGCGGTGCACAATCTTCTCGCGCAACGCGTCAGTGGG
CTGATCATTAACTATCCGCTGGATGACCAGGATGCCATTGCTGTGGAAGCTGCCTGCACTAATGTTCCGG
CGTTATTTCTTGATGTCTCTGACCAGACACCCATCAACAGTATTATTTTCTCCCATGAAGACGGTACGCG
ACTGGGCGTGGAGCATCTGGTCGCATTGGGTCACCAGCAAATCGCGCTGTTAGCGGGCCCATTAAGTTCT
GTCTCGGCGCGTCTGCGTCTGGCTGGCTGGCAT
